Addgene plasmid #123271: pCEP4-H031-QES.i07.c09
Purpose: Mammalian expression plasmid for Env from the H031 HIV-1 isolate; QES mutant for enhanced presentation of quaternary epitopes
Depositing lab: Erik Procko. Depositing organization: University of Illinois at Urbana-Champaign. Publication: Conformational engineering of HIV-1 Env based on mutational tolerance in the CD4 and PG16 bound states. Heredia JD, Park J, Choi H, Gill KS, Procko E. J Virol. 2019 Mar 20. pii: JVI.00219-19. doi: 10.1128/JVI.00219-19. PubMed 30894475.
Backbone
  Vector backbone: pCEP4
  Backbone manufacturer: Invitrogen
  Backbone size w/o insert (bp): 10393
  Total vector size (bp): 12424
  Vector type: Mammalian Expression
  Selectable markers: Hygromycin
Growth in bacteria
  Bacterial resistance: Ampicillin, 100 μg/mL
  Growth temperature: 37°C
  Growth strain: DH5alpha
  Copy number: High Copy
Gene/Insert
  Gene/Insert name: HIV-1 (H031) Env (alt names: gp160; Env)
  Species: Human immunodeficiency virus 1
  Insert size (bp): 2253
  Mutation: Codon-optimized synthetic gene; Mutations S49D, F223Y, V181L, V254T, V255M, F382W
  GenBank ID: EF210728
  Promoter: CMV
  Tag / fusion protein: CD5 leader peptide (N terminal on insert)
  Cloning method: Restriction Enzyme; 5′ cloning site NheI (not destroyed); 3′ cloning site XhoI (not destroyed)
  Sequencing primers: 5′ CMV_fwd; 3′ EBV_rev
Terms and licenses: Academic/Nonprofit Terms; Industry Terms: Not Available to Industry
How to cite: pCEP4-H031-QES.i07.c09 was a gift from Erik Procko (Addgene plasmid # 123271 ; http://n2t.net/addgene:123271 ; RRID:Addgene_123271)
