[The description below was written by a language model from this plasmid's Addgene catalogue record and pLannotate feature annotations shown in this document.]
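Description:
pCEP4-H031-QES.i07.c09 is a mammalian expression plasmid built on the Invitrogen pCEP4 episomal backbone, with a total size of about 12.4 kb. It carries a codon-optimized synthetic gene for the envelope glycoprotein (Env, gp160) of the HIV-1 H031 isolate, cloned between NheI and XhoI sites. In E. coli the plasmid is maintained through a high-copy ColE1/pUC-type origin and selected by ampicillin resistance (β-lactamase). In mammalian cells it uses the Epstein-Barr virus oriP origin together with an EBNA1 coding sequence, which allows the plasmid to replicate and persist as an extrachromosomal episome in permissive primate cells. A hygromycin B phosphotransferase cassette, driven by an HSV thymidine kinase promoter and ending in the TK polyadenylation signal, allows selection of transfected cells.

The Env open reading frame is transcribed from the human cytomegalovirus immediate early enhancer and promoter and terminated by an SV40 polyadenylation signal. A CD5 leader peptide is fused to the N terminus in place of the native signal sequence, a common way to direct efficient entry into the secretory pathway and surface display. The insert carries six substitutions (S49D, F223Y, V181L, V254T, V255M and F382W) that define this "QES" variant, described as engineered for enhanced presentation of quaternary epitopes. Several short annotated fragments of herpesviral, tetracycline-resistance, rop and SV40 large T sequences are most likely backbone remnants or homology hits rather than functional elements. The construct suits expression of conformationally engineered Env in human cells for studying binding by antibodies that recognize quaternary epitopes and for Env conformation and immunogen design work.
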