Features (pLannotate 1.2.2; 22 found; start..end, strand, type, name):
     46..2247    +  CDS            env (fragment): ENV_HV1Y2 - Experimental evidence at protein level: Swiss-Prot protein existence level 1. [Transmembrane protein gp41]: Acts as a class I viral fusion protein. Under the current model, the protein has at least 3 conformational states: pre-fusion native state, pre-hairpin intermediate state, and post-fusion hairpin state. During fusion of viral and target intracellular membranes, the coiled coil regions (heptad repeats) assume a trimer-of-hairpins structure, positioning the fusion peptide in close proximity to the C-terminal region of the ectodomain. The formation of this structure appears to d
   2273..2407    -  polyA_signal   SV40 poly(A) signal: SV40 polyadenylation signal
   2430..2513    -  CDS            large T antigen (fragment): large T antigen from SV40 (simian virus 40)
   2516..2556    +  CDS            rop (fragment): Rop protein, which maintains plasmids at low copy number; rop
   2668..2686    -  misc_feature   MCS (fragment): pUC18/19 multiple cloning site
   3132..4921    -  rep_origin     oriP: Epstein-Barr virus oriP replication origin (Yates et al., 2000)
   4922..5140    -  CDS            gL (fragment): GL_EBVB9 - Experimental evidence at protein level: Swiss-Prot protein existence level 1. The heterodimer glycoprotein H-glycoprotein L is required for the fusion of viral and plasma membranes leading to virus entry into the host cell. Acts as a functional inhibitor of gH and maintains gH in an inhibited form. Upon binding to host integrins, gL dissociates from gH leading to activation of the viral fusion glycoproteins gB and gH. Fusion of EBV with B-lymphocytes requires the additional receptor- binding protein gp42, which forms a complex with gH/gL. The heterodimer gH/gL targets also host EPHA
   5223..7148    -  CDS            EBNA1: Epstein-Barr nuclear antigen 1, also known as EBNA-1 crucial for latent viral infection, and for episomal amplification of vectors containing the oriP origin (Okita et al., 2013)
   7186..7530    -  CDS            BRRF2_EBVB9 (fragment): Protein inferred from homology: Swiss-Prot protein existence level 3. From Epstein-Barr virus (strain B95-8) (HHV-4) (Human herpesvirus 4).
   7533..7556    -  promoter       tet promoter (fragment): E. coli promoter for tetracycline efflux protein gene
   7669..7773    +  promoter       AmpR promoter: bla
   7774..8634    +  CDS            AmpR: β-lactamase; bla; confers resistance to ampicillin, carbenicillin, and related antibiotics
   8805..9393    +  rep_origin     ori: high-copy-number ColE1/pMB1/pBR322/pUC origin of replication
   9439..9597    -  CDS            TcR (fragment): tetracycline efflux protein; tet; confers resistance to tetracycline
   9718..9918    -  CDS            MDV035 (fragment): UL24_GAHVM - Protein inferred from homology: Swiss-Prot protein existence level 3. May play a role in the dispersal of host nucleolin from the nucleolus throughout the nucleus leading to a decrease in ribosome biogenesis. From Gallid herpesvirus 2 (strain Chicken/Md5/ATCC VR-987) (GaHV-2) (Marek's disease herpesvirus type 1).
   9907..9969    +  promoter       Mini-TK promoter: minimal herpes simplex virus (HSV) thymidine kinase promoter
  10012..11049   +  CDS            HygR: hygromycin B phosphotransferase confers resistance to hygromycin
  11091..11139   +  polyA_signal   HSV TK poly(A) signal: herpes simplex virus thymidine kinase polyadenylation signal (Cole and Stacy, 1985)
  11339..11563   +  CDS            gH (fragment): GH_HHV11 - Experimental evidence at protein level: Swiss-Prot protein existence level 1. The heterodimer glycoprotein H-glycoprotein L is required for the fusion of viral and plasma membranes leading to virus entry into the host cell. Following initial binding to host receptor, membrane fusion is mediated by the fusion machinery composed of gB and the heterodimer gH/gL. May also be involved in the fusion between the virion envelope and the outer nuclear membrane during virion morphogenesis. From Human herpesvirus 1 (strain 17) (HHV-1) (Human herpes simplex virus 1).
  11594..11619   -  CDS            bla(M) (fragment): β-lactamase lacking the signal sequence; bla(M); allows cytosolic expression of β-lactamase
  11793..12172   +  enhancer       CMV enhancer: human cytomegalovirus immediate early enhancer
  12174..12373   +  promoter       CMV promoter: human cytomegalovirus (CMV) immediate early promoter
>Addgene plasmid #123271 | pCEP4-H031-QES.i07.c09 | depositor full sequence | sequence record 235234 | pCEP4-H031-QES.i07.c09 sequence 12424 bps
GCCACCATGCCGATGGGATCACTTCAACCTTTGGCAACCCTGTATCTCCTGGGGATGTTGGTTGCCAGCG
TCCTCGCAGCAGAGGACCTCTGGGTTACAGTTTATTATGGAGTGCCAGTCTGGAAGGACGCAGACACTAC
CCTCTTCTGCGCTTCAGAGGCTAAAGCGTATGATACTGAGGCACACAACGTCTGGGCCACCCACGCTTGC
GTACCGACGGACCCAAACCCGCAGGAGATAGTCCTGCAAAACGTGACCGAGGGCTTTAATATGTGGAAAA
ACAATATGGTAGAACAGATGCACGAAGACATCATCTCTTTGTGGGATCAAAGCCTCAAGCCGTGTGTTAA
GCTTACCCCACTTTGCGTTACACTGAATTGCACTACTGCCAATGCGAACAGTACAGCTAACGCAACCTCA
ACAACGTCTACCACGTCTACAGATATGAAGAACTGTTCATTTAACATTACAACTGACATGAGGGACAAAG
TTCAGAAGCAACACGCATTGTTTTATTCACTCGACCTGGTCCCTATAGATAATTCCAATAATAGTTATAG
ACTTATAAGTTGTAACACTAGTGTCATCACCCAAGCCTGTCCAAAAATCAGCTTTGAGCCCATCCCTATC
CATTACTGCGCTCCGGCGGGATACGCAATTATCAAGTGTAATGATAAGAACTTTGCCGGCATAGGAACCT
GCAAGAATGTGAGTACGGTCCAGTGTACTCACGGCGTAAGGCCCACCATGAGTACCCAGCTTCTCTTGAA
CGGTGGACTCACCGAGGGCGAGGTCGTCATCAAATCTGCCAATTTCAGCGACAACACAAAGACAATTATA
GTACAGTTGTCTGAGTCAATCGAGATAAACTGCACACGGCCAAGCAACAATACACGAAAATCAATTACTA
TAGGGCCAGGTCGAGCATTCTACACGACCGGGGACATCATAGGGGACATAAGGCGCGCCCATTGTAATAT
ATCTGGCGCGAAATGGAACAACACCCTCCGGCGCATCGCAGAAAAGTTGAAAGTCCAATACGAAAACAGA
ACAATCGTGTTCAACGCCTCTTCAGGCGGTGATCCTGAAGTTGTCATGCACACCTTTAATTGTGGTGGGG
AATGGTTCTACTGCAATACCACTCAACTGTTCAATTCAACCTTCAATAGTACCTGGGAAAGAGAAACAAA
TACGACAGAACTCAATACAAACATCACAATTACACTCCCCTGCAGAATCAAACAGATAATCAATATGTGG
CAAGAGGTCGGGAAAGCCATGTACGCGCCTCCTATCCGAGGCCAAATAAGGTGTAGTAGCAACATAACGG
GGCTTCTTCTCACCCGAGATGGCAGCCATAATAATAACACAACGGAGACATTCAGACCAGGTGGTGGTGA
CATGAGAGATAATTGGCGCAGTGAGCTGTACAAATATAAGGTTGTTAAAATAGAGCCTCTCGGTATCGCA
CCTACTAAGGCAAAGAGGCGAGTAGTACAACGGGAGAAAAGGGCTGTAGGACTTGGGGCGGTGTTTCTGG
GATTTCTCGGGGCGGCAGGATCTACAATGGGGGCTGCCAGCATCACGCTGACCGTGCAGGCGCGGCAGCT
GCTGTCAGGGATCGTTCAGCAGCAGCGCAACCTTCTTAATGCAATCGAGGCTCAGCAGCACCTTCTGCAG
TTGACAGTATGGGGGATAAAACAGCTTCAGGCTCGGGTGCTGGCTATAGAGCGGTACTTGAAAGACCAGC
AGCTCCTTGGTATATGGGGATGCAGCGGCAAGCTTATATGTACGACGGCTGTGCCCTGGAACGCCTCCTG
GTCCAACAAAAACCTTAGTCAGATTTGGGACAATATGACGTGGATGGAGTGGGAGAAGGAGATAGACAAT
TACACCGGGTTGATTTACAACCTTCTGGAGATCTCACAAAATCAGCAGGAGAAAAATGAGCAAGAGCTTC
TTGAGCTCGACAAGTGGGCGAGTCTCTGGAATTGGTTTGACATCACGAGCTGGCTCTGGTATATCAAGAT
CTTCATCATCATAATAGGTGGCCTTATCAGCTTGAGAATCATCTGCGCAGTCATCAACATAGTGAATAAG
GTGAGACAACGCTACTCTCCACTGAGTTTCCAGACGCTGCTTCCGACCCCACGAGGGCCGGATAGGCCGG
AACGAATCGAAGAGGAGGATCGGGACCGGGATAGAGATACCAGCGTAAGGTTGGTAACGGGCTTCCTCGC
GCTTATTTAGTAACTCGAGGCCGGCAAGGCCGGATCCAGACATGATAAGATACATTGATGAGTTTGGACA
AACCACAACTAGAATGCAGTGAAAAAAATGCTTTATTTGTGAAATTTGTGATGCTATTGCTTTATTTGTA
ACCATTATAAGCTGCAATAAACAAGTTAACAACAACAATTGCATTCATTTTATGTTTCAGGTTCAGGGGG
AGGTGTGGGAGGTTTTTTAAAGCAAGTAAAACCTCTACAAATGTGGTATGGCTGATTATGATCCGGCTGC
CTCGCGCGTTTCGGTGATGACGGTGAAAACCTCTGACACATGCAGCTCCCGGAGACGGTCACAGCTTGTC
TGTAAGCGGATGCCGGGAGCAGACAAGCCCGTCAGGGCGCGTCAGCGGGTGTTGGCGGGTGTCGGGGCGC
AGCCATGAGGTCGACTCTAGAGGATCGATCCCCGCCCCGGACGAACTAAACCTGACTACGACATCTCTGC
CCCTTCTTCGCGGGGCAGTGCATGTAATCCCTTCAGTTGGTTGGTACAACTTGCCAACTGGGCCCTGTTC
CACATGTGACACGGGGGGGGACCAAACACAAAGGGGTTCTCTGACTGTAGTTGACATCCTTATAAATGGA
TGTGCACATTTGCCAACACTGAGTGGCTTTCATCCTGGAGCAGACTTTGCAGTCTGTGGACTGCAACACA
ACATTGCCTTTATGTGTAACTCTTGGCTGAAGCTCTTACACCAATGCTGGGGGACATGTACCTCCCAGGG
GCCCAGGAAGACTACGGGAGGCTACACCAACGTCAATCAGAGGGGCCTGTGTAGCTACCGATAAGCGGAC
CCTCAAGAGGGCATTAGCAATAGTGTTTATAAGGCCCCCTTGTTAACCCTAAACGGGTAGCATATGCTTC
CCGGGTAGTAGTATATACTATCCAGACTAACCCTAATTCAATAGCATATGTTACCCAACGGGAAGCATAT
GCTATCGAATTAGGGTTAGTAAAAGGGTCCTAAGGAACAGCGATATCTCCCACCCCATGAGCTGTCACGG
TTTTATTTACATGGGGTCAGGATTCCACGAGGGTAGTGAACCATTTTAGTCACAAGGGCAGTGGCTGAAG
ATCAAGGAGCGGGCAGTGAACTCTCCTGAATCTTCGCCTGCTTCTTCATTCTCCTTCGTTTAGCTAATAG
AATAACTGCTGAGTTGTGAACAGTAAGGTGTATGTGAGGTGCTCGAAAACAAGGTTTCAGGTGACGCCCC
CAGAATAAAATTTGGACGGGGGGTTCAGTGGTGGCATTGTGCTATGACACCAATATAACCCTCACAAACC
CCTTGGGCAATAAATACTAGTGTAGGAATGAAACATTCTGAATATCTTTAACAATAGAAATCCATGGGGT
GGGGACAAGCCGTAAAGACTGGATGTCCATCTCACACGAATTTATGGCTATGGGCAACACATAATCCTAG
TGCAATATGATACTGGGGTTATTAAGATGTGTCCCAGGCAGGGACCAAGACAGGTGAACCATGTTGTTAC
ACTCTATTTGTAACAAGGGGAAAGAGAGTGGACGCCGACAGCAGCGGACTCCACTGGTTGTCTCTAACAC
CCCCGAAAATTAAACGGGGCTCCACGCCAATGGGGCCCATAAACAAAGACAAGTGGCCACTCTTTTTTTT
GAAATTGTGGAGTGGGGGCACGCGTCAGCCCCCACACGCCGCCCTGCGGTTTTGGACTGTAAAATAAGGG
TGTAATAACTTGGCTGATTGTAACCCCGCTAACCACTGCGGTCAAACCACTTGCCCACAAAACCACTAAT
GGCACCCCGGGGAATACCTGCATAAGTAGGTGGGCGGGCCAAGATAGGGGCGCGATTGCTGCGATCTGGA
GGACAAATTACACACACTTGCGCCTGAGCGCCAAGCACAGGGTTGTTGGTCCTCATATTCACGAGGTCGC
TGAGAGCACGGTGGGCTAATGTTGCCATGGGTAGCATATACTACCCAAATATCTGGATAGCATATGCTAT
CCTAATCTATATCTGGGTAGCATAGGCTATCCTAATCTATATCTGGGTAGCATATGCTATCCTAATCTAT
ATCTGGGTAGTATATGCTATCCTAATTTATATCTGGGTAGCATAGGCTATCCTAATCTATATCTGGGTAG
CATATGCTATCCTAATCTATATCTGGGTAGTATATGCTATCCTAATCTGTATCCGGGTAGCATATGCTAT
CCTAATAGAGATTAGGGTAGTATATGCTATCCTAATTTATATCTGGGTAGCATATACTACCCAAATATCT
GGATAGCATATGCTATCCTAATCTATATCTGGGTAGCATATGCTATCCTAATCTATATCTGGGTAGCATA
GGCTATCCTAATCTATATCTGGGTAGCATATGCTATCCTAATCTATATCTGGGTAGTATATGCTATCCTA
ATTTATATCTGGGTAGCATAGGCTATCCTAATCTATATCTGGGTAGCATATGCTATCCTAATCTATATCT
GGGTAGTATATGCTATCCTAATCTGTATCCGGGTAGCATATGCTATCCTCATGCATATACAGTCAGCATA
TGATACCCAGTAGTAGAGTGGGAGTGCTATCCTTTGCATATGCCGCCACCTCCCAAGGGGGCGTGAATTT
TCGCTGCTTGTCCTTTTCCTGCTGGTTGCTCCCATTCTTAGGTGAATTTAAGGAGGCCAGGCTAAAGCCG
TCGCATGTCTGATTGCTCACCAGGTAAATGTCGCTAATGTTTTCCAACGCGAGAAGGTGTTGAGCGCGGA
GCTGAGTGACGTGACAACATGGGTATGCCCAATTGCCCCATGTTGGGAGGACGAAAATGGTGACAAGACA
GATGGCCAGAAATACACCAACAGCACGCATGATGTCTACTGGGGATTTATTCTTTAGTGCGGGGGAATAC
ACGGCTTTTAATACGATTGAGGGCGTCTCCTAACAAGTTACATCACTCCTGCCCTTCCTCACCCTCATCT
CCATCACCTCCTTCATCTCCGTCATCTCCGTCATCACCCTCCGCGGCAGCCCCTTCCACCATAGGTGGAA
ACCAGGGAGGCAAATCTACTCCATCGTCAAAGCTGCACACAGTCACCCTGATATTGCAGGTAGGAGCGGG
CTTTGTCATAACAAGGTCCTTAATCGCATCCTTCAAAACCTCAGCAAATATATGAGTTTGTAAAAAGACC
ATGAAATAACAGACAATGGACTCCCTTAGCGGGCCAGGTTGTGGGCCGGGTCCAGGGGCCATTCCAAAGG
GGAGACGACTCAATGGTGTAAGACGACATTGTGGAATAGCAAGGGCAGTTCCTCGCCTTAGGTTGTAAAG
GGAGGTCTTACTACCTCCATATACGAACACACCGGCGACCCAAGTTCCTTCGTCGGTAGTCCTTTCTACG
TGACTCCTAGCCAGGAGAGCTCTTAAACCTTCTGCAATGTTCTCAAATTTCGGGTTGGAACCTCCTTGAC
CACGATGCTTTCCAAACCACCCTCCTTTTTTGCGCCTGCCTCCATCACCCTGACCCCGGGGTCCAGTGCT
TGGGCCTTCTCCTGGGTCATCTGCGGGGCCCTGCTCTATCGCTCCCGGGGGCACGTCAGGCTCACCATCT
GGGCCACCTTCTTGGTGGTATTCAAAATAATCGGCTTCCCCTACAGGGTGGAAAAATGGCCTTCTACCTG
GAGGGGGCCTGCGCGGTGGAGACCCGGATGATGATGACTGACTACTGGGACTCCTGGGCCTCTTTTCTCC
ACGTCCACGACCTCTCCCCCTGGCTCTTTCACGACTTCCCCCCCTGGCTCTTTCACGTCCTCTACCCCGG
CGGCCTCCACTACCTCCTCGACCCCGGCCTCCACTACCTCCTCGACCCCGGCCTCCACTGCCTCCTCGAC
CCCGGCCTCCACCTCCTGCTCCTGCCCCTCCTGCTCCTGCCCCTCCTCCTGCTCCTGCCCCTCCTGCCCC
TCCTGCTCCTGCCCCTCCTGCCCCTCCTGCTCCTGCCCCTCCTGCCCCTCCTGCTCCTGCCCCTCCTGCC
CCTCCTCCTGCTCCTGCCCCTCCTGCCCCTCCTCCTGCTCCTGCCCCTCCTGCCCCTCCTGCTCCTGCCC
CTCCTGCCCCTCCTGCTCCTGCCCCTCCTGCCCCTCCTGCTCCTGCCCCTCCTGCTCCTGCCCCTCCTGC
TCCTGCCCCTCCTGCTCCTGCCCCTCCTGCCCCTCCTGCCCCTCCTCCTGCTCCTGCCCCTCCTGCTCCT
GCCCCTCCTGCCCCTCCTGCCCCTCCTGCTCCTGCCCCTCCTCCTGCTCCTGCCCCTCCTGCCCCTCCTG
CCCCTCCTCCTGCTCCTGCCCCTCCTGCCCCTCCTCCTGCTCCTGCCCCTCCTCCTGCTCCTGCCCCTCC
TGCCCCTCCTGCCCCTCCTCCTGCTCCTGCCCCTCCTGCCCCTCCTCCTGCTCCTGCCCCTCCTCCTGCT
CCTGCCCCTCCTGCCCCTCCTGCCCCTCCTCCTGCTCCTGCCCCTCCTCCTGCTCCTGCCCCTCCTGCCC
CTCCTGCCCCTCCTGCCCCTCCTCCTGCTCCTGCCCCTCCTCCTGCTCCTGCCCCTCCTGCTCCTGCCCC
TCCCGCTCCTGCTCCTGCTCCTGTTCCACCGTGGGTCCCTTTGCAGCCAATGCAACTTGGACGTTTTTGG
GGTCTCCGGACACCATCTCTATGTCTTGGCCCTGATCCTGAGCCGCCCGGGGCTCCTGGTCTTCCGCCTC
CTCGTCCTCGTCCTCTTCCCCGTCCTCGTCCATGGTTATCACCCCCTCTTCTTTGAGGTCCACTGCCGCC
GGAGCCTTCTGGTCCAGATGTGTCTCCCTTCTCTCCTAGGCCATTTCCAGGTCCTGTACCTGGCCCCTCG
TCAGACATGATTCACACTAAAAGAGATCAATAGACATCTTTATTAGACGACGCTCAGTGAATACAGGGAG
TGCAGACTCCTGCCCCCTCCAACAGCCCCCCCACCCTCATCCCCTTCATGGTCGCTGTCAGACAGATCCA
GGTCTGAAAATTCCCCATCCTCCGAACCATCCTCGTCCTCATCACCAATTACTCGCAGCCCGGAAAACTC
CCGCTGAACATCCTCAAGATTTGCGTCCTGAGCCTCAAGCCAGGCCTCAAATTCCTCGTCCCCCTTTTTG
CTGGACGGTAGGGATGGGGATTCTCGGGACCCCTCCTCTTCCTCTTCAAGGTCACCAGACAGAGATGCTA
CTGGGGCAACGGAAGAAAAGCTGGGTGCGGCCTGTGAGGATCAGCTTATCGATGATAAGCTGTCAAACAT
GAGAATTCTTGAAGACGAAAGGGCCTCGTGATACGCCTATTTTTATAGGTTAATGTCATGATAATAATGG
TTTCTTAGACGTCAGGTGGCACTTTTCGGGGAAATGTGCGCGGAACCCCTATTTGTTTATTTTTCTAAAT
ACATTCAAATATGTATCCGCTCATGAGACAATAACCCTGATAAATGCTTCAATAATATTGAAAAAGGAAG
AGTATGAGTATTCAACATTTCCGTGTCGCCCTTATTCCCTTTTTTGCGGCATTTTGCCTTCCTGTTTTTG
CTCACCCAGAAACGCTGGTGAAAGTAAAAGATGCTGAAGATCAGTTGGGTGCACGAGTGGGTTACATCGA
ACTGGATCTCAACAGCGGTAAGATCCTTGAGAGTTTTCGCCCCGAAGAACGTTTTCCAATGATGAGCACT
TTTAAAGTTCTGCTATGTGGCGCGGTATTATCCCGTGTTGACGCCGGGCAAGAGCAACTCGGTCGCCGCA
TACACTATTCTCAGAATGACTTGGTTGAGTACTCACCAGTCACAGAAAAGCATCTTACGGATGGCATGAC
AGTAAGAGAATTATGCAGTGCTGCCATAACCATGAGTGATAACACTGCGGCCAACTTACTTCTGACAACG
ATCGGAGGACCGAAGGAGCTAACCGCTTTTTTGCACAACATGGGGGATCATGTAACTCGCCTTGATCGTT
GGGAACCGGAGCTGAATGAAGCCATACCAAACGACGAGCGTGACACCACGATGCCTGCAGCAATGGCAAC
AACGTTGCGCAAACTATTAACTGGCGAACTACTTACTCTAGCTTCCCGGCAACAATTAATAGACTGGATG
GAGGCGGATAAAGTTGCAGGACCACTTCTGCGCTCGGCCCTTCCGGCTGGCTGGTTTATTGCTGATAAAT
CTGGAGCCGGTGAGCGTGGGTCTCGCGGTATCATTGCAGCACTGGGGCCAGATGGTAAGCCCTCCCGTAT
CGTAGTTATCTACACGACGGGGAGTCAGGCAACTATGGATGAACGAAATAGACAGATCGCTGAGATAGGT
GCCTCACTGATTAAGCATTGGTAACTGTCAGACCAAGTTTACTCATATATACTTTAGATTGATTTAAAAC
TTCATTTTTAATTTAAAAGGATCTAGGTGAAGATCCTTTTTGATAATCTCATGACCAAAATCCCTTAACG
TGAGTTTTCGTTCCACTGAGCGTCAGACCCCGTAGAAAAGATCAAAGGATCTTCTTGAGATCCTTTTTTT
CTGCGCGTAATCTGCTGCTTGCAAACAAAAAAACCACCGCTACCAGCGGTGGTTTGTTTGCCGGATCAAG
AGCTACCAACTCTTTTTCCGAAGGTAACTGGCTTCAGCAGAGCGCAGATACCAAATACTGTCCTTCTAGT
GTAGCCGTAGTTAGGCCACCACTTCAAGAACTCTGTAGCACCGCCTACATACCTCGCTCTGCTAATCCTG
TTACCAGTGGCTGCTGCCAGTGGCGATAAGTCGTGTCTTACCGGGTTGGACTCAAGACGATAGTTACCGG
ATAAGGCGCAGCGGTCGGGCTGAACGGGGGGTTCGTGCACACAGCCCAGCTTGGAGCGAACGACCTACAC
CGAACTGAGATACCTACAGCGTGAGCTATGAGAAAGCGCCACGCTTCCCGAAGGGAGAAAGGCGGACAGG
TATCCGGTAAGCGGCAGGGTCGGAACAGGAGAGCGCACGAGGGAGCTTCCAGGGGGAAACGCCTGGTATC
TTTATAGTCCTGTCGGGTTTCGCCACCTCTGACTTGAGCGTCGATTTTTGTGATGCTCGTCAGGGGGGCG
GAGCCTATGGAAAAACGCCAGCAACGCGGCCTTTTTACGGTTCCTGGCCTTTTGCTGGCCTTGAAGCTGT
CCCTGATGGTCGTCATCTACCTGCCTGGACAGCATGGCCTGCAACGCGGGCATCCCGATGCCGCCGGAAG
CGAGAAGAATCATAATGGGGAAGGCCATCCAGCCTCGCGTCGCGAACGCCAGCAAGACGTAGCCCAGCGC
GTCGGCCCCGAGATGCGCCGCGTGCGGCTGCTGGAGATGGCGGACGCGATGGATATGTTCTGCCAAGGGT
TGGTTTGCGCATTCACAGTTCTCCGCAAGAATTGATTGGCTCCAATTCTTGGAGTGGTGAATCCGTTAGC
GAGGTGCCGCCCTGCTTCATCCCCGTGGCCCGTTGCTCGCGTTTGCTGGCGGTGTCCCCGGAAGAAATAT
ATTTGCATGTCTTTAGTTCTATGATGACACAAACCCCGCCCAGCGTCTTGTCATTGGCGAATTCGAACAC
GCAGATGCAGTCGGGGCGGCGCGGTCCGAGGTCCACTTCGCATATTAAGGTGACGCGTGTGGCCTCGAAC
ACCGAGCGACCCTGCAGCGACCCGCTTAACAGCGTCAACAGCGTGCCGCAGATCCCGGGGGGCAATGAGA
TATGAAAAAGCCTGAACTCACCGCGACGTCTGTCGAGAAGTTTCTGATCGAAAAGTTCGACAGCGTCTCC
GACCTGATGCAGCTCTCGGAGGGCGAAGAATCTCGTGCTTTCAGCTTCGATGTAGGAGGGCGTGGATATG
TCCTGCGGGTAAATAGCTGCGCCGATGGTTTCTACAAAGATCGTTATGTTTATCGGCACTTTGCATCGGC
CGCGCTCCCGATTCCGGAAGTGCTTGACATTGGGGAATTCAGCGAGAGCCTGACCTATTGCATCTCCCGC
CGTGCACAGGGTGTCACGTTGCAAGACCTGCCTGAAACCGAACTGCCCGCTGTTCTGCAGCCGGTCGCGG
AGGCCATGGATGCGATCGCTGCGGCCGATCTTAGCCAGACGAGCGGGTTCGGCCCATTCGGACCGCAAGG
AATCGGTCAATACACTACATGGCGTGATTTCATATGCGCGATTGCTGATCCCCATGTGTATCACTGGCAA
ACTGTGATGGACGACACCGTCAGTGCGTCCGTCGCGCAGGCTCTCGATGAGCTGATGCTTTGGGCCGAGG
ACTGCCCCGAAGTCCGGCACCTCGTGCACGCGGATTTCGGCTCCAACAATGTCCTGACGGACAATGGCCG
CATAACAGCGGTCATTGACTGGAGCGAGGCGATGTTCGGGGATTCCCAATACGAGGTCGCCAACATCTTC
TTCTGGAGGCCGTGGTTGGCTTGTATGGAGCAGCAGACGCGCTACTTCGAGCGGAGGCATCCGGAGCTTG
CAGGATCGCCGCGGCTCCGGGCGTATATGCTCCGCATTGGTCTTGACCAACTCTATCAGAGCTTGGTTGA
CGGCAATTTCGATGATGCAGCTTGGGCGCAGGGTCGATGCGACGCAATCGTCCGATCCGGAGCCGGGACT
GTCGGGCGTACACAAATCGCCCGCAGAAGCGCGGCCGTCTGGACCGATGGCTGTGTAGAAGTACTCGCCG
ATAGTGGAAACCGACGCCCCAGCACTCGTCCGGATCGGGAGATGGGGGAGGCTAACTGAAACACGGAAGG
AGACAATACCGGAAGGAACCCGCGCTATGACGGCAATAAAAAGACAGAATAAAACGCACGGGTGTTGGGT
CGTTTGTTCATAAACGCGGGGTTCGGTCCCAGGGCTGGCACTCTGTCGATACCCCACCGAGACCCCATTG
GGGCCAATACGCCCGCGTTTCTTCCTTTTCCCCACCCCACCCCCCAAGTTCGGGTGAAGGCCCAGGGCTC
GCAGCCAACGTCGGGGCGGCAGGCCCTGCCATAGCCACTGGCCCCGTGGGTTAGGGACGGGGTCCCCCAT
GGGGAATGGTTTATGGTTCGTGGGGGTTATTATTTTGGGCGTTGCGTGGGGTCAGGTCCACGACTGGACT
GAGCAGACAGACCCATGGTTTTTGGATGGCCTGGGCATGGACCGCATGTACTGGCGCGACACGAACACCG
GGCGTCTGTGGCTGCCAAACACCCCCGACCCCCAAAAACCACCGCGCGGATTTCTGGCGTGCCAAGCTAG
TCGACCAATTCTCATGTTTGACAGCTTATCATCGCAGATCCGGGCAACGTTGTTGCCATTGCTGCAGGCG
CAGAACTGGTAGGTATGGAAGATCTATACATTGAATCAATATTGGCAATTAGCCATATTAGTCATTGGTT
ATATAGCATAAATCAATATTGGCTATTGGCCATTGCATACGTTGTATCTATATCATAATATGTACATTTA
TATTGGCTCATGTCCAATATGACCGCCATGTTGACATTGATTATTGACTAGTTATTAATAGTAATCAATT
ACGGGGTCATTAGTTCATAGCCCATATATGGAGTTCCGCGTTACATAACTTACGGTAAATGGCCCGCCTG
GCTGACCGCCCAACGACCCCCGCCCATTGACGTCAATAATGACGTATGTTCCCATAGTAACGCCAATAGG
GACTTTCCATTGACGTCAATGGGTGGAGTATTTACGGTAAACTGCCCACTTGGCAGTACATCAAGTGTAT
CATATGCCAAGTCCGCCCCCTATTGACGTCAATGACGGTAAATGGCCCGCCTGGCATTATGCCCAGTACA
TGACCTTACGGGACTTTCCTACTTGGCAGTACATCTACGTATTAGTCATCGCTATTACCATGGTGATGCG
GTTTTGGCAGTACACCAATGGGCGTGGATAGCGGTTTGACTCACGGGGATTTCCAAGTCTCCACCCCATT
GACGTCAATGGGAGTTTGTTTTGGCACCAAAATCAACGGGACTTTCCAAAATGTCGTAATAACCCCGCCC
CGTTGACGCAAATGGGCGGTAGGCGTGTACGGTGGGAGGTCTATATAAGCAGAGCTCGTTTAGTGAACCG
TCAGATCTCTAGAAGCTGGGTACCAGCTGCTAGC
