>Addgene plasmid #123271 | pCEP4-H031-QES.i07.c09 | addgene partial sequence | sequence record 239680 | Addgene Partial NGS Result
GATCAATAGACATCTTTATTAGACGACGCTCAGTGAATACAGGGAGTGCAGACTCCTGCCCCCTCCAACA
GCCCCCCCACCCTCATCCCCTTCATGGTCGCTGTCAGACAGATCCAGGTCTGAAAATTCCCCATCCTCCG
AACCATCCTCGTCCTCATCACCAATTACTCGCAGCCCGGAAAACTCCCGCTGAACATCCTCAAGATTTGC
GTCCTGAGCCTCAAGCCAGGCCTCAAATTCCTCGTCCCCCTTTTTGCTGGACGGTAGGGATGGGGATTCT
CGGGACCCCTCCTCTTCCTCTTCAAGGTCACCAGACAGAGATGCTACTGGGGCAACGGAAGAAAAGCTGG
GTGCGGCCTGTGAGGATCAGCTTATCGATGATAAGCTGTCAAACATGAGAATTCTTGAAGACGAAAGGGC
CTCGTGATACGCCTATTTTTATAGGTTAATGTCATGATAATAATGGTTTCTTAGACGTCAGGTGGCACTT
TTCGGGGAAATGTGCGCGGAACCCCTATTTGTTTATTTTTCTAAATACATTCAAATATGTATCCGCTCAT
GAGACAATAACCCTGATAAATGCTTCAATAATATTGAAAAAGGAAGAGTATGAGTATTCAACATTTCCGT
GTCGCCCTTATTCCCTTTTTTGCGGCATTTTGCCTTCCTGTTTTTGCTCACCCAGAAACGCTGGTGAAAG
TAAAAGATGCTGAAGATCAGTTGGGTGCACGAGTGGGTTACATCGAACTGGATCTCAACAGCGGTAAGAT
CCTTGAGAGTTTTCGCCCCGAAGAACGTTTTCCAATGATGAGCACTTTTAAAGTTCTGCTATGTGGCGCG
GTATTATCCCGTGTTGACGCCGGGCAAGAGCAACTCGGTCGCCGCATACACTATTCTCAGAATGACTTGG
TTGAGTACTCACCAGTCACAGAAAAGCATCTTACGGATGGCATGACAGTAAGAGAATTATGCAGTGCTGC
CATAACCATGAGTGATAACACTGCGGCCAACTTACTTCTGACAACGATCGGAGGACCGAAGGAGCTAACC
GCTTTTTTGCACAACATGGGGGATCATGTAACTCGCCTTGATCGTTGGGAACCGGAGCTGAATGAAGCCA
TACCAAACGACGAGCGTGACACCACGATGCCTGCAGCAATGGCAACAACGTTGCGCAAACTATTAACTGG
CGAACTACTTACTCTAGCTTCCCGGCAACAATTAATAGACTGGATGGAGGCGGATAAAGTTGCAGGACCA
CTTCTGCGCTCGGCCCTTCCGGCTGGCTGGTTTATTGCTGATAAATCTGGAGCCGGTGAGCGTGGGTCTC
GCGGTATCATTGCAGCACTGGGGCCAGATGGTAAGCCCTCCCGTATCGTAGTTATCTACACGACGGGGAG
TCAGGCAACTATGGATGAACGAAATAGACAGATCGCTGAGATAGGTGCCTCACTGATTAAGCATTGGTAA
CTGTCAGACCAAGTTTACTCATATATACTTTAGATTGATTTAAAACTTCATTTTTAATTTAAAAGGATCT
AGGTGAAGATCCTTTTTGATAATCTCATGACCAAAATCCCTTAACGTGAGTTTTCGTTCCACTGAGCGTC
AGACCCCGTAGAAAAGATCAAAGGATCTTCTTGAGATCCTTTTTTTCTGCGCGTAATCTGCTGCTTGCAA
ACAAAAAAACCACCGCTACCAGCGGTGGTTTGTTTGCCGGATCAAGAGCTACCAACTCTTTTTCCGAAGG
TAACTGGCTTCAGCAGAGCGCAGATACCAAATACTGTCCTTCTAGTGTAGCCGTAGTTAGGCCACCACTT
CAAGAACTCTGTAGCACCGCCTACATACCTCGCTCTGCTAATCCTGTTACCAGTGGCTGCTGCCAGTGGC
GATAAGTCGTGTCTTACCGGGTTGGACTCAAGACGATAGTTACCGGATAAGGCGCAGCGGTCGGGCTGAA
CGGGGGGTTCGTGCACACAGCCCAGCTTGGAGCGAACGACCTACACCGAACTGAGATACCTACAGCGTGA
GCTATGAGAAAGCGCCACGCTTCCCGAAGGGAGAAAGGCGGACAGGTATCCGGTAAGCGGCAGGGTCGGA
ACAGGAGAGCGCACGAGGGAGCTTCCAGGGGGAAACGCCTGGTATCTTTATAGTCCTGTCGGGTTTCGCC
ACCTCTGACTTGAGCGTCGATTTTTGTGATGCTCGTCAGGGGGGCGGAGCCTATGGAAAAACGCCAGCAA
CGCGGCCTTTTTACGGTTCCTGGCCTTTTGCTGGCCTTGAAGCTGTCCCTGATGGTCGTCATCTACCTGC
CTGGACAGCATGGCCTGCAACGCGGGCATCCCGATGCCGCCGGAAGCGAGAAGAATCATAATGGGGAAGG
CCATCCAGCCTCGCGTCGCGAACGCCAGCAAGACGTAGCCCAGCGCGTCGGCCCCGAGATGCGCCGCGTG
CGGCTGCTGGAGATGGCGGACGCGATGGATATGTTCTGCCAAGGGTTGGTTTGCGCATTCACAGTTCTCC
GCAAGAATTGATTGGCTCCAATTCTTGGAGTGGTGAATCCGTTAGCGAGGTGCCGCCCTGCTTCATCCCC
GTGGCCCGTTGCTCGCGTTTGCTGGCGGTGTCCCCGGAAGAAATATATTTGCATGTCTTTAGTTCTATGA
TGACACAAACCCCGCCCAGCGTCTTGTCATTGGCGAATTCGAACACGCAGATGCAGTCGGGGCGGCGCGG
TCCGAGGTCCACTTCGCATATTAAGGTGACGCGTGTGGCCTCGAACACCGAGCGACCCTGCAGCGACCCG
CTTAACAGCGTCAACAGCGTGCCGCAGATCCCGGGGGGCAATGAGATATGAAAAAGCCTGAACTCACCGC
GACGTCTGTCGAGAAGTTTCTGATCGAAAAGTTCGACAGCGTCTCCGACCTGATGCAGCTCTCGGAGGGC
GAAGAATCTCGTGCTTTCAGCTTCGATGTAGGAGGGCGTGGATATGTCCTGCGGGTAAATAGCTGCGCCG
ATGGTTTCTACAAAGATCGTTATGTTTATCGGCACTTTGCATCGGCCGCGCTCCCGATTCCGGAAGTGCT
TGACATTGGGGAATTCAGCGAGAGCCTGACCTATTGCATCTCCCGCCGTGCACAGGGTGTCACGTTGCAA
GACCTGCCTGAAACCGAACTGCCCGCTGTTCTGCAGCCGGTCGCGGAGGCCATGGATGCGATCGCTGCGG
CCGATCTTAGCCAGACGAGCGGGTTCGGCCCATTCGGACCGCAAGGAATCGGTCAATACACTACATGGCG
TGATTTCATATGCGCGATTGCTGATCCCCATGTGTATCACTGGCAAACTGTGATGGACGACACCGTCAGT
GCGTCCGTCGCGCAGGCTCTCGATGAGCTGATGCTTTGGGCCGAGGACTGCCCCGAAGTCCGGCACCTCG
TGCACGCGGATTTCGGCTCCAACAATGTCCTGACGGACAATGGCCGCATAACAGCGGTCATTGACTGGAG
CGAGGCGATGTTCGGGGATTCCCAATACGAGGTCGCCAACATCTTCTTCTGGAGGCCGTGGTTGGCTTGT
ATGGAGCAGCAGACGCGCTACTTCGAGCGGAGGCATCCGGAGCTTGCAGGATCGCCGCGGCTCCGGGCGT
ATATGCTCCGCATTGGTCTTGACCAACTCTATCAGAGCTTGGTTGACGGCAATTTCGATGATGCAGCTTG
GGCGCAGGGTCGATGCGACGCAATCGTCCGATCCGGAGCCGGGACTGTCGGGCGTACACAAATCGCCCGC
AGAAGCGCGGCCGTCTGGACCGATGGCTGTGTAGAAGTACTCGCCGATAGTGGAAACCGACGCCCCAGCA
CTCGTCCGGATCGGGAGATGGGGGAGGCTAACTGAAACACGGAAGGAGACAATACCGGAAGGAACCCGCG
CTATGACGGCAATAAAAAGACAGAATAAAACGCACGGGTGTTGGGTCGTTTGTTCATAAACGCGGGGTTC
GGTCCCAGGGCTGGCACTCTGTCGATACCCCACCGAGACCCCATTGGGGCCAATACGCCCGCGTTTCTTC
CTTTTCCCCACCCCACCCCCCAAGTTCGGGTGAAGGCCCAGGGCTCGCAGCCAACGTCGGGGCGGCAGGC
CCTGCCATAGCCACTGGCCCCGTGGGTTAGGGACGGGGTCCCCCATGGGGAATGGTTTATGGTTCGTGGG
GGTTATTATTTTGGGCGTTGCGTGGGGTCAGGTCCACGACTGGACTGAGCAGACAGACCCATGGTTTTTG
GATGGCCTGGGCATGGACCGCATGTACTGGCGCGACACGAACACCGGGCGTCTGTGGCTGCCAAACACCC
CCGACCCCCAAAAACCACCGCGCGGATTTCTGGCGTGCCAAGCTAGTCGACCAATTCTCATGTTTGACAG
CTTATCATCGCAGATCCGGGCAACGTTGTTGCCATTGCTGCAGGCGCAGAACTGGTAGGTATGGAAGATC
TATACATTGAATCAATATTGGCAATTAGCCATATTAGTCATTGGTTATATAGCATAAATCAATATTGGCT
ATTGGCCATTGCATACGTTGTATCTATATCATAATATGTACATTTATATTGGCTCATGTCCAATATGACC
GCCATGTTGACATTGATTATTGACTAGTTATTAATAGTAATCAATTACGGGGTCATTAGTTCATAGCCCA
TATATGGAGTTCCGCGTTACATAACTTACGGTAAATGGCCCGCCTGGCTGACCGCCCAACGACCCCCGCC
CATTGACGTCAATAATGACGTATGTTCCCATAGTAACGCCAATAGGGACTTTCCATTGACGTCAATGGGT
GGAGTATTTACGGTAAACTGCCCACTTGGCAGTACATCAAGTGTATCATATGCCAAGTCCGCCCCCTATT
GACGTCAATGACGGTAAATGGCCCGCCTGGCATTATGCCCAGTACATGACCTTACGGGACTTTCCTACTT
GGCAGTACATCTACGTATTAGTCATCGCTATTACCATGGTGATGCGGTTTTGGCAGTACACCAATGGGCG
TGGATAGCGGTTTGACTCACGGGGATTTCCAAGTCTCCACCCCATTGACGTCAATGGGAGTTTGTTTTGG
CACCAAAATCAACGGGACTTTCCAAAATGTCGTAATAACCCCGCCCCGTTGACGCAAATGGGCGGTAGGC
GTGTACGGTGGGAGGTCTATATAAGCAGAGCTCGTTTAGTGAACCGTCAGATCTCTAGAAGCTGGGTACC
AGCTGCTAGCGCCACCATGCCGATGGGATCACTTCAACCTTTGGCAACCCTGTATCTCCTGGGGATGTTG
GTTGCCAGCGTCCTCGCAGCAGAGGACCTCTGGGTTACAGTTTATTATGGAGTGCCAGTCTGGAAGGACG
CAGACACTACCCTCTTCTGCGCTTCAGAGGCTAAAGCGTATGATACTGAGGCACACAACGTCTGGGCCAC
CCACGCTTGCGTACCGACGGACCCAAACCCGCAGGAGATAGTCCTGCAAAACGTGACCGAGGGCTTTAAT
ATGTGGAAAAACAATATGGTAGAACAGATGCACGAAGACATCATCTCTTTGTGGGATCAAAGCCTCAAGC
CGTGTGTTAAGCTTACCCCACTTTGCGTTACACTGAATTGCACTACTGCCAATGCGAACAGTACAGCTAA
CGCAACCTCAACAACGTCTACCACGTCTACAGATATGAAGAACTGTTCATTTAACATTACAACTGACATG
AGGGACAAAGTTCAGAAGCAACACGCATTGTTTTATTCACTCGACCTGGTCCCTATAGATAATTCCAATA
ATAGTTATAGACTTATAAGTTGTAACACTAGTGTCATCACCCAAGCCTGTCCAAAAATCAGCTTTGAGCC
CATCCCTATCCATTACTGCGCTCCGGCGGGATACGCAATTATCAAGTGTAATGATAAGAACTTTGCCGGC
ATAGGAACCTGCAAGAATGTGAGTACGGTCCAGTGTACTCACGGCGTAAGGCCCACCATGAGTACCCAGC
TTCTCTTGAACGGTGGACTCACCGAGGGCGAGGTCGTCATCAAATCTGCCAATTTCAGCGACAACACAAA
GACAATTATAGTACAGTTGTCTGAGTCAATCGAGATAAACTGCACACGGCCAAGCAACAATACACGAAAA
TCAATTACTATAGGGCCAGGTCGAGCATTCTACACGACCGGGGACATCATAGGGGACATAAGGCGCGCCC
ATTGTAATATATCTGGCGCGAAATGGAACAACACCCTCCGGCGCATCGCAGAAAAGTTGAAAGTCCAATA
CGAAAACAGAACAATCGTGTTCAACGCCTCTTCAGGCGGTGATCCTGAAGTTGTCATGCACACCTTTAAT
TGTGGTGGGGAATGGTTCTACTGCAATACCACTCAACTGTTCAATTCAACCTTCAATAGTACCTGGGAAA
GAGAAACAAATACGACAGAACTCAATACAAACATCACAATTACACTCCCCTGCAGAATCAAACAGATAAT
CAATATGTGGCAAGAGGTCGGGAAAGCCATGTACGCGCCTCCTATCCGAGGCCAAATAAGGTGTAGTAGC
AACATAACGGGGCTTCTTCTCACCCGAGATGGCAGCCATAATAATAACACAACGGAGACATTCAGACCAG
GTGGTGGTGACATGAGAGATAATTGGCGCAGTGAGCTGTACAAATATAAGGTTGTTAAAATAGAGCCTCT
CGGTATCGCACCTACTAAGGCAAAGAGGCGAGTAGTACAACGGGAGAAAAGGGCTGTAGGACTTGGGGCG
GTGTTTCTGGGATTTCTCGGGGCGGCAGGATCTACAATGGGGGCTGCCAGCATCACGCTGACCGTGCAGG
CGCGGCAGCTGCTGTCAGGGATCGTTCAGCAGCAGCGCAACCTTCTTAATGCAATCGAGGCTCAGCAGCA
CCTTCTGCAGTTGACAGTATGGGGGATAAAACAGCTTCAGGCTCGGGTGCTGGCTATAGAGCGGTACTTG
AAAGACCAGCAGCTCCTTGGTATATGGGGATGCAGCGGCAAGCTTATATGTACGACGGCTGTGCCCTGGA
ACGCCTCCTGGTCCAACAAAAACCTTAGTCAGATTTGGGACAATATGACGTGGATGGAGTGGGAGAAGGA
GATAGACAATTACACCGGGTTGATTTACAACCTTCTGGAGATCTCACAAAATCAGCAGGAGAAAAATGAG
CAAGAGCTTCTTGAGCTCGACAAGTGGGCGAGTCTCTGGAATTGGTTTGACATCACGAGCTGGCTCTGGT
ATATCAAGATCTTCATCATCATAATAGGTGGCCTTATCAGCTTGAGAATCATCTGCGCAGTCATCAACAT
AGTGAATAAGGTGAGACAACGCTACTCTCCACTGAGTTTCCAGACGCTGCTTCCGACCCCACGAGGGCCG
GATAGGCCGGAACGAATCGAAGAGGAGGATCGGGACCGGGATAGAGATACCAGCGTAAGGTTGGTAACGG
GCTTCCTCGCGCTTATTTAGTAACTCGAGGCCGGCAAGGCCGGATCCAGACATGATAAGATACATTGATG
AGTTTGGACAAACCACAACTAGAATGCAGTGAAAAAAATGCTTTATTTGTGAAATTTGTGATGCTATTGC
TTTATTTGTAACCATTATAAGCTGCAATAAACAAGTTAACAACAACAATTGCATTCATTTTATGTTTCAG
GTTCAGGGGGAGGTGTGGGAGGTTTTTTAAAGCAAGTAAAACCTCTACAAATGTGGTATGGCTGATTATG
ATCCGGCTGCCTCGCGCGTTTCGGTGATGACGGTGAAAACCTCTGACACATGCAGCTCCCGGAGACGGTC
ACAGCTTGTCTGTAAGCGGATGCCGGGAGCAGACAAGCCCGTCAGGGCGCGTCAGCGGGTGTTGGCGGGT
GTCGGGGCGCAGCCATGAGGTCGACTCTAGAGGATCGATCCCCGCCCCGGACGAACTAAACCTGACTACG
ACATCTCTGCCCCTTCTTCGCGGGGCAGTGCATGTAATCCCTTCAGTTGGTTGGTACAACTTGCCAACTG
GGCCCTGTTCCACATGTGACACGGGGGGGGACCAAACACAAAGGGGTTCTCTGACTGTAGTTGACATCCT
TATAAATGGATGTGCACATTTGCCAACACTGAGTGGCTTTCATCCTGGAGCAGACTTTGCAGTCTGTGGA
CTGCAACACAACATTGCCTTTATGTGTAACTCTTGGCTGAAGCTCTTACACCAATGCTGGGGGACATGTA
CCTCCCAGGGGCCCAGGAAGACTACGGGAGGCTACACCAACGTCAATCAGAGGGGCCTGTGTAGCTACCG
ATAAGCGGACCCTCAAGAGGGCATTAGCAATAGTGTTTATAAGGCCCCCTTGTTAACCCTAAACGGGTAG
CATATGCTTCCCGGGTAGTAGTATATACTATCCAGACTAACCCTAATTCAATAGCATATGTTACCCAACG
GGAAGCATATGCTATCGAATTAGGGTTAGTAAAAGGGTCCTAAGGAACAGCGATATCTCCCACCCCATGA
GCTGTCACGGTTTTATTTACATGGGGTCAGGATTCCACGAGGGTAGTGAACCATTTTAGTCACAAGGGCA
GTGGCTGAAGATCAAGGAGCGGGCAGTGAACTCTCCTGAATCTTCGCCTGCTTCTTCATTCTCCTTCGTT
TAGCTAATAGAATAACTGCTGAGTTGTGAACAGTAAGGTGTATGTGAGGTGCTCGAAAACAAGGTTTCAG
GTGACGCCCCCAGAATAAAATTTGGACGGGGGGTTCAGTGGTGGCATTGTGCTATGACACCAATATAACC
CTCACAAACCCCTTGGGCAATAAATACTAGTGTAGGAATGAAACATTCTGAATATCTTTAACAATAGAAA
TCCATGGGGTGGGGACAAGCCGTAAAGACTGGATGTCCATCTCACACGAATTTATGGCTATGGGCAACAC
ATAATCCTAGTGCAATATGATACTGGGGTTATTAAGATGTGTCCCAGGCAGGGACCAAGACAGGTGAACC
ATGTTGTTACACTCTATTTGTAACAAGGGGAAAGAGAGTGGACGCCGACAGCAGCGGACTCCACTGGTTG
TCTCTAACACCCCCGAAAATTAAACGGGGCTCCACGCCAATGGGGCCCATAAACAAAGACAAGTGGCCAC
TCTTTTTTTTGAAATTGTGGAGTGGGGGCACGCGTCAGCCCCCACACGCCGCCCTGCGGTTTTGGACTGT
AAAATAAGGGTGTAATAACTTGGCTGATTGTAACCCCGCTAACCACTGCGGTCAAACCACTTGCCCACAA
AACCACTAATGGCACCCCGGGGAATACCTGCATAAGTAGGTGGGCGGGCCAAGATAGGGGCGCGATTGCT
GCGATCTGGAGGACAAATTACACACACTTGCGCCTGAGCGCCAAGCACAGGGTTGTTGGTCCTCATATTC
ACGAGGTCGCTGAGAGCACGGTGGGCTAATGTTGCCATGGGTAGCATATACTACCCAAATATCTGGATAG
CATATGCTATCCTAATCTATATCTGGGTAGCATAGGCTATCCTAATCTATATCTGGGTAGCATATGCTAT
CCTAATCTATATCTGGGTAGTATATGCTATCCTAATTTATATCTGGGTAGCATAGGCTATCCTAATCTAT
ATCTGGGTAGCATATGCTATCCTAATCTATATCTGGGTAGTATATGCTATCCTAATCTGTATCCGGGTAG
CATATGCTATCCTAATAGAGATTAGGGTAGTATATGCTATCCTAATTTATATCTGGGTAGCATATACTAC
CCAAATATCTGGATAGCATATGCTATCCTAATCTATATCTGGGTAGCATATGCTATCCTAATCTATATCT
GGGTAGCATAGGCTATCCTAATCTATATCTGGGTAGCATATGCTATCCTAATCTATATCTGGGTAGTATA
TGCTATCCTAATTTATATCTGGGTAGCATAGGCTATCCTAATCTATATCTGGGTAGCATATGCTATCCTA
ATCTATATCTGGGTAGTATATGCTATCCTAATCTGTATCCGGGTAGCATATGCTATCCTCATGCATATAC
AGTCAGCATATGATACCCAGTAGTAGAGTGGGAGTGCTATCCTTTGCATATGCCGCCACCTCCCAAGGGG
GCGTGAATTTTCGCTGCTTGTCCTTTTCCTGCTGGTTGCTCCCATTCTTAGGTGAATTTAAGGAGGCCAG
GCTAAAGCCGTCGCATGTCTGATTGCTCACCAGGTAAATGTCGCTAATGTTTTCCAACGCGAGAAGGTGT
TGAGCGCGGAGCTGAGTGACGTGACAACATGGGTATGCCCAATTGCCCCATGTTGGGAGGACGAAAATGG
TGACAAGACAGATGGCCAGAAATACACCAACAGCACGCATGATGTCTACTGGGGATTTATTCTTTAGTGC
GGGGGAATACACGGCTTTTAATACGATTGAGGGCGTCTCCTAACAAGTTACATCACTCCTGCCCTTCCTC
ACCCTCATCTCCATCACCTCCTTCATCTCCGTCATCTCCGTCATCACCCTCCGCGGCAGCCCCTTCCACC
ATAGGTGGAAACCAGGGAGGCAAATCTACTCCATCGTCAAAGCTGCACACAGTCACCCTGATATTGCAGG
TAGGAGCGGGCTTTGTCATAACAAGGTCCTTAATCGCATCCTTCAAAACCTCAGCAAATATATGAGTTTG
TAAAAAGACCATGAAATAACAGACAATGGACTCCCTTAGCGGGCCAGGTTGTGGGCCGGGTCCAGGGGCC
ATTCCAAAGGGGAGACGACTCAATGGTGTAAGACGACATTGTGGAATAGCAAGGGCAGTTCCTCGCCTTA
GGTTGTAAAGGGAGGTCTTACTACCTCCATATACGAACACACCGGCGACCCAAGTTCCTT
